>Addgene plasmid #201418 | Dhh1-EGFP | addgene full sequence | sequence record 395171 | Addgene NGS Result
AAGGCGCACTCCCGTTCTGGATAATGTTTTTTGCGCCGACATCATAACGGTTCTGGCAAATATTCTGAAA
TGAGCTGTTGACAATTAATCATCGGCTCGTATAATGTGTGGAATTGTGAGCGGATAACAATTTCACACAG
GAAACAGCCAGTCCGTTTAGGTGTTTTCACGAGCACTTCACCAACAAGGACCATAGATTATGAAAACTGA
AGAAGGTAAACTGGTAATCTGGATTAACGGCGATAAAGGCTATAACGGTCTCGCTGAAGTCGGTAAGAAA
TTCGAGAAAGATACCGGAATTAAAGTCACCGTTGAGCATCCGGATAAACTGGAAGAGAAATTCCCACAGG
TTGCGGCAACTGGCGATGGCCCTGACATTATCTTCTGGGCACACGACCGCTTTGGTGGCTACGCTCAATC
TGGCCTGTTGGCTGAAATCACCCCGGACAAAGCGTTCCAGGACAAGCTGTATCCGTTTACCTGGGATGCC
GTACGTTACAACGGCAAGCTGATTGCTTACCCGATCGCTGTTGAAGCGTTATCGCTGATTTATAACAAAG
ATCTGCTGCCGAACCCGCCAAAAACCTGGGAAGAGATCCCGGCGCTGGATAAAGAACTGAAAGCGAAAGG
TAAGAGCGCGCTGATGTTCAACCTGCAAGAACCGTACTTCACCTGGCCGCTGATTGCTGCTGACGGGGGT
TATGCGTTCAAGTATGAAAACGGCAAGTACGACATTAAAGACGTGGGCGTGGATAACGCTGGCGCGAAAG
CGGGTCTGACCTTCCTGGTTGACCTGATTAAAAACAAACACATGAATGCAGACACCGATTACTCCATCGC
AGAAGCTGCCTTTAATAAAGGCGAAACAGCGATGACCATCAACGGCCCGTGGGCATGGTCCAACATCGAC
ACCAGCAAAGTGAATTATGGTGTAACGGTACTGCCGACCTTCAAGGGTCAACCATCCAAACCGTTCGTTG
GCGTGCTGAGCGCAGGTATTAACGCCGCCAGTCCGAACAAAGAGCTGGCAAAAGAGTTCCTCGAAAACTA
TCTGCTGACTGATGAAGGTCTGGAAGCGGTTAATAAAGACAAACCGCTGGGTGCCGTAGCGCTGAAGTCT
TACGAGGAAGAGTTGGCGAAAGATCCACGTATTGCCGCCACCATGGAAAACGCCCAGAAAGGTGAAATCA
TGCCGAACATCCCGCAGATGTCCGCTTTCTGGTATGCCGTGCGTACTGCGGTGATCAACGCCGCCAGCGG
TCGTCAGACTGTCGATGAAGCCCTGAAAGACGCGCAGACTAATTCGAGCTCGAACAACAACAACAATAAC
AATAACAACAACCTCGGGATCGAGGGAAGGATTTCAGAATTTGAAAACCTGTATTTTCAGGGCCATATGG
GTTCCATCAATAATAACTTCAACACTAATAATAACAGTAATACGGATCTCGATCGGGACTGGAAAACTGC
ATTGAATATTCCCAAGAAGGATACCAGACCACAGACAGATGATGTCTTAAATACAAAGGGTAATACTTTT
GAAGATTTTTATTTGAAAAGAGAGCTGTTAATGGGTATTTTTGAAGCCGGTTTTGAAAAACCATCCCCTA
TTCAAGAAGAGGCTATTCCGGTAGCAATAACTGGTAGAGACATATTGGCCAGAGCAAAGAATGGTACAGG
TAAGACAGCCGCATTTGTTATTCCTACGTTAGAGAAAGTCAAACCAAAGTTGAATAAAATTCAGGCTTTG
ATCATGGTTCCCACAAGAGAGTTAGCTCTGCAAACTTCCCAAGTCGTCCGTACATTGGGAAAACACTGTG
GTATTTCATGTATGGTGACCACTGGTGGTACCAATTTGAGAGACGATATTCTAAGATTAAATGAAACAGT
CCATATTTTGGTTGGTACTCCTGGTAGAGTGTTGGATTTAGCTTCGAGAAAAGTAGCAGATCTGTCTGAT
TGTTCATTATTCATCATGGACGAAGCCGATAAAATGTTATCTCGTGACTTCAAGACAATAATTGAACAAA
TCTTATCCTTCTTACCTCCAACTCACCAATCTTTATTATTTAGCGCTACTTTCCCACTAACGGTTAAGGA
ATTCATGGTTAAACATCTGCATAAGCCTTATGAAATTAATTTGATGGAAGAATTGACTCTAAAGGGTATT
ACTCAATACTACGCCTTTGTTGAAGAAAGGCAAAAGCTACATTGTTTAAATACTTTATTCTCTAAGCTTC
AAATTAATCAAGCCATTATTTTTTGTAATTCTACTAACCGTGTCGAATTACTAGCCAAGAAAATCACTGA
TTTAGGCTATTCCTGTTATTACTCTCATGCAAGAATGAAGCAACAAGAAAGAAATAAAGTTTTCCACGAA
TTTCGTCAAGGTAAGGTTCGTACATTGGTCTGCTCCGATTTATTGACCCGTGGTATCGATATTCAAGCCG
TTAATGTCGTTATCAATTTCGATTTCCCCAAAACGGCAGAAACATATTTACATCGTATTGGTAGATCCGG
TAGGTTTGGCCACTTGGGTTTAGCAATCAATTTGATTAACTGGAATGATCGGTTTAACCTTTATAAAATC
GAACAAGAACTGGGCACTGAAATTGCGGCTATTCCGGCCACTATCGATAAGTCATTGTATGTGGCTGAAA
ATGACGAAACGGTACCTGTCCCATTCCCGATAGAGCAACAGAGCTATCATCAACAAGCGATACCTCAGCA
ACAATTACCATCTCAGCAACAATTTGCTATTCCTCCGCAGCAACATCATCCACAATTCATGGTTCCTCCT
TCGCATCAGCAACAACAGGCGTATCCTCCACCGCAAATGCCATCGCAGCAGGGGTATCCTCCACAGCAGG
AACATTTCATGGCGATGCCACCTGGTCAGTCACAACCCCAGTATGGATCCGGGTCTGGTTCAGGAATGGC
CATGGTGAGCAAGGGCGAGGAGCTGTTCACCGGGGTGGTGCCCATCCTGGTCGAGCTGGACGGCGACGTA
AACGGCCACAAGTTCAGCGTGTCCGGCGAGGGCGAGGGCGATGCCACCTACGGCAAGCTGACCCTGAAGT
TCATCTGCACCACCGGCAAGCTGCCCGTGCCCTGGCCCACCCTCGTGACCACCTTGACCTACGGCGTGCA
GTGCTTCGCCCGCTACCCCGACCACATGAAGCAGCACGACTTCTTCAAGTCCGCCATGCCCGAAGGCTAC
GTCCAGGAGCGCACCATCTTCTTCAAGGACGACGGCAACTACAAGACCCGCGCCGAGGTGAAGTTCGAGG
GCGACACCCTGGTGAACCGCATCGAGCTGAAGGGCATCGACTTCAAGGAGGACGGCAACATCCTGGGGCA
CAAGCTGGAGTACAACTACAACAGCCACAAGGTCTATATCACCGCCGACAAGCAGAAGAACGGCATCAAG
GTGAACTTCAAGACCCGCCACAACATCGAGGACGGCAGCGTGCAGCTCGCCGACCACTACCAGCAGAACA
CCCCCATCGGCGACGGCCCCGTGCTGCTGCCCGACAACCACTACCTGAGCACCCAGTCCAAGCTGAGCAA
AGACCCCAACGAGAAGCGCGATCACATGGTCCTGCTGGAGTTCGTGACCGCCGCCGGGATCACTCTCGGC
ATGGACGAGCTGTACAAGGGAAGCGGCCGCGAAAACCTGTATTTTCAGGGCCATCATCATCATCATCACT
GAAAGCTTGGCACTGGCCGTCGTTTTACAACGTCGTGACTGGGAAAACCCTGGCGTTACCCAACTTAATC
GCCTTGCAGCACATCCCCCTTTCGCCAGCTGGCGTAATAGCGAAGAGGCCCGCACCGATCGCCCTTCCCA
ACAGTTGCGCAGCCTGAATGGCGAATGGCAGCTTGGCTGTTTTGGCGGATGAGATAAGATTTTCAGCCTG
ATACAGATTAAATCAGAACGCAGAAGCGGTCTGATAAAACAGAATTTGCCTGGCGGCAGTAGCGCGGTGG
TCCCACCTGACCCCATGCCGAACTCAGAAGTGAAACGCCGTAGCGCCGATGGTAGTGTGGGGTCTCCCCA
TGCGAGAGTAGGGAACTGCCAGGCATCAAATAAAACGAAAGGCTCAGTCGAAAGACTGGGCCTTTCGTTT
TATCTGTTGTTTGTCGGTGAACGCTCTCCTGAGTAGGACAAATCCGCCGGGAGCGGATTTGAACGTTGCG
AAGCAACGGCCCGGAGGGTGGCGGGCAGGACGCCCGCCATAAACTGCCAGGCATCAAATTAAGCAGAAGG
CCATCCTGACGGATGGCCTTTTTGCGTTTCTACAAACTCTTTTGTTTATTTTTCTAAATACATTCAAATA
TGTATCCGCTCATGAGACAATAACCCTGATAAATGCTTCAATAATATTGAAAAAGGAAGAGTATGAGTAT
TCAACATTTCCGTGTCGCCCTTATTCCCTTTTTTGCGGCATTTTGCCTTCCTGTTTTTGCTCACCCAGAA
ACGCTGGTGAAAGTAAAAGATGCTGAAGATCAGTTGGGTGCACGAGTGGGTTACATCGAACTGGATCTCA
ACAGCGGTAAGATCCTTGAGAGTTTTCGCCCCGAAGAACGTTTCCCAATGATGAGCACTTTTAAAGTTCT
GCTATGTGGCGCGGTATTATCCCGTGTTGACGCCGGGCAAGAGCAACTCGGTCGCCGCATACACTATTCT
CAGAATGACTTGGTTGAGTACTCACCAGTCACAGAAAAGCATCTTACGGATGGCATGACAGTAAGAGAAT
TATGCAGTGCTGCCATAACCATGAGTGATAACACTGCGGCCAACTTACTTCTGACAACGATCGGAGGACC
GAAGGAGCTAACCGCTTTTTTGCACAACATGGGGGATCATGTAACTCGCCTTGATCGTTGGGAACCGGAG
CTGAATGAAGCCATACCAAACGACGAGCGTGACACCACGATGCCTGTAGCAATGGCAACAACGTTGCGCA
AACTATTAACTGGCGAACTACTTACTCTAGCTTCCCGGCAACAATTAATAGACTGGATGGAGGCGGATAA
AGTTGCAGGACCACTTCTGCGCTCGGCCCTTCCGGCTGGCTGGTTTATTGCTGATAAATCTGGAGCCGGT
GAGCGTGGGTCTCGCGGTATCATTGCAGCACTGGGGCCAGATGGTAAGCCCTCCCGTATCGTAGTTATCT
ACACGACGGGGAGTCAGGCAACTATGGATGAACGAAATAGACAGATCGCTGAGATAGGTGCCTCACTGAT
TAAGCATTGGTAACTGTCAGACCAAGTTTACTCATATATACTTTAGATTGATT
[38 nt withheld, positions 5304-5341]
A
[37 nt withheld, positions 5343-5379]
ATTTTGTTAAAATTCGCGTTAAATTTTTGTTAAATCAGCTCATTTTTTAACCAATAGGCCGAAATCGGCA
AAATCCCTTATAAATCAAAAGAATAGCCCGAGATAGGGT
[37 nt withheld, positions 5489-5525]
AAAGAACGTGGACTCCAACGTCAAAGG
[141 nt withheld, positions 5553-5693]
G
[125 nt withheld, positions 5695-5819]
AAAGGATCTAGGTGAAGATCCTTTTTGATAATCTCATGACCAAAATCCCTTAACGTGAGTTTTCGTTCCA
CTGAGCGTCAGACCCCGTAGAAAAGATCAAAGGATCTTCTTGAGATCCTTTTTTTCTGCGCGTAATCTGC
TGCTTGCAAACAAAAAAACCACCGCTACCAGCGGTGGTTTGTTTGCCGGATCAAGAGCTACCAACTCTTT
TTCCGAAGGTAACTGGCTTCAGCAGAGCGCAGATACCAAATACTGTCCTTCTAGTGTAGCCGTAGTTAGG
CCACCACTTCAAGAACTCTGTAGCACCGCCTACATACCTCGCTCTGCTAATCCTGTTACCAGTGGCTGCT
GCCAGTGGCGATAAGTCGTGTCTTACCGGGTTGGACTCAAGACGATAGTTACCGGATAAGGCGCAGCGGT
CGGGCTGAACGGGGGGTTCGTGCACACAGCCCAGCTTGGAGCGAACGACCTACACCGAACTGAGATACCT
ACAGCGTGAGCTATGAGAAAGCGCCACGCTTCCCGAAGGGAGAAAGGCGGACAGGTATCCGGTAAGCGGC
AGGGTCGGAACAGGAGAGCGCACGAGGGAGCTTCCAGGGGGAAACGCCTGGTATCTTTATAGTCCTGTCG
GGTTTCGCCACCTCTGACTTGAGCGTCGATTTTTGTGATGCTCGTCAGGGGGGCGGAGCCTATGGAAAAA
CGCCAGCAACGCGGCCTTTTTACGGTTCCTGGCCTTTTGCTGGCCTTTTGCTCACATGTTCTTTCCTGCG
TTATCCCCTGATTCTGTGGATAACCGTATTACCGCCTTTGAGTGAGCTGATACCGCTCGCCGCAGCCGAA
CGACCGAGCGCAGCGAGTCAGTGAGCGAGGAAGCGGAAGAGCGCCTGATGCGGTATTTTCTCCTTACGCA
TCTGTGCGGTATTTCACACCGCATGTGGTGCACTCTCAGTACACCGCATGTGGTGCACTCTCAGTACAAT
CTGCTCTGATGCCGCATAGTTAAGCCAGTATACACTCCGCTATCGCTACGTGACTGGGTCATGGCTGCGC
CCCGACACCCGCCAACACCCGCTGACGCGCCCTGACGGGCTTGTCTGCTCCCGGCATCCGCTTACAGACA
AGCTGTGACCGTCTCCGGGAGCTGCATGTGTCAGAGGTTTTCACCGTCATCACCGAAACGCGCGAGGCAG
CTGCGGTAAAGCTCATCAGCGTGGTCGTGCAGCGATTCACAGATGTCTGCCTGTTCATCCGCGTCCAGCT
CGTTGAGTTTCTCCAGAAGCGTTAATGTCTGGCTTCTGATAAAGCGGGCCATGTTAAGGGCGGTTTTTTC
CTGTTTGGTCACTGATGCCTCCGTGTAAGGGGGATTTCTGTTCATGGGGGTAATGATACCGATGAAACGA
GAGAGGATGCTCACGATACGGGTTACTGATGATGAACATGCCCGGTTACTGGAACGTTGTGAGGGTAAAC
AACTGGCGGTATGGATGCGGCGGGACCAGAGAAAAATCACTCAGGGTCAATGCCAGCGCTTCGTTAATAC
AGATGTAGGTGTTCCACAGGGTAGCCAGCAGCATCCTGCGATGCAGATCCGGAACATAATGGTGCAGGGC
GCTGACTTCCGCGTTTCCAGACTTTACGAAACACGGAAACCGAAGACCATTCATGTTGTTGCTCAGGTCG
CAGACGTTTTGCAGCAGCAGTCGCTTCACGTTCGCTCGCGTATCGGTGATTCATTCTGCTAACCAGTAAG
GCAACCCCGCCAGCCTAGCCGGGTCCTCAACGACAGGAGCACGATCATGCGCACCCGTGGCCAGGACCCA
ACGCTGCCCGAAATTCCGACACCATCGAATGGTGCAAAACCTTTCGCGGTATGGCATGATAGCGCCCGGA
AGAGAGTCAATTCAGGGTGGTGAATGTGAAACCAGTAACGTTATACGATGTCGCAGAGTATGCCGGTGTC
TCTTATCAGACCGTTTCCCGCGTGGTGAACCAGGCCAGCCACGTTTCTGCGAAAACGCGGGAAAAAGTGG
AAGCGGCGATGGCGGAGCTGAATTACATTCCCAACCGCGTGGCACAACAACTGGCGGGCAAACAGTCGTT
GCTGATTGGCGTTGCCACCTCCAGTCTGGCCCTGCACGCGCCGTCGCAAATTGTCGCGGCGATTAAATCT
CGCGCCGATCAACTGGGTGCCAGCGTGGTGGTGTCGATGGTAGAACGAAGCGGCGTCGAAGCCTGTAAAG
CGGCGGTGCACAATCTTCTCGCGCAACGCGTCAGTGGGCTGATCATTAACTATCCGCTGGATGACCAGGA
TGCCATTGCTGTGGAAGCTGCCTGCACTAATGTTCCGGCGTTATTTCTTGATGTCTCTGACCAGACACCC
ATCAACAGTATTATTTTCTCCCATGAAGACGGTACGCGACTGGGCGTGGAGCATCTGGTCGCATTGGGTC
ACCAGCAAATCGCGCTGTTAGCGGGCCCATTAAGTTCTGTCTCGGCGCGTCTGCGTCTGGCTGGCTGGCA
TAAATATCTCACTCGCAATCAAATTCAGCCGATAGCGGAACGGGAAGGCGACTGGAGTGCCATGTCCGGT
TTTCAACAAACCATGCAAATGCTGAATGAGGGCATCGTTCCCACTGCGATGCTGGTTGCCAACGATCAGA
TGGCGCTGGGCGCAATGCGCGCCATTACCGAGTCCGGGCTGCGCGTTGGTGCGGATATCTCGGTAGTGGG
ATACGACGATACCGAAGACAGCTCATGTTATATCCCGCCGTTAACCACCATCAAACAGGATTTTCGCCTG
CTGGGGCAAACCAGCGTGGACCGCTTGCTGCAACTCTCTCAGGGCCAGGCGGTGAAGGGCAATCAGCTGT
TGCCCGTCTCACTGGTGAAAAGAAAAACCACCCTGGCGCCCAATACGCAAACCGCCTCTCCCCGCGCGTT
GGCCGATTCATTAATGCAGCTGGCACGACAGGTTTCCCGACTGGAAAGCGGGCAGTGAGCGCAACGCAAT
TAATGTAAGTTAGCTCACTCATTAGGCACAATTCTCATGTTTGACAGCTTATCATCGACTGCACGGTGCA
CCAATGCTTCTGGCGTCAGGCAGCCATCGGAAGCTGTGGTATGGCTGTGCAGGTCGTAAATCACTGCATA
ATTCGTGTCGCTC
Features (pLannotate 1.2.2; 24 found; start..end, strand, type, name):
     78..106     +  promoter       tac promoter: strong E. coli promoter; hybrid between the trp and lac UV5 promoters
    114..130     +  protein_bind   lac operator: The lac repressor binds to the lac operator to inhibit transcription in E. coli. This inhibition can be relieved by adding lactose or isopropyl-β-D-thiogalactopyranoside (IPTG). lac repressor encoded by lacI
    200..1300    +  CDS            MBP: maltose binding protein from E. coli; malE (mutated); This version of the gene does not encode a signal sequence, so MBP will remain in the cytosol.
   1373..1393    +  CDS            TEV site: tobacco etch virus (TEV) protease recognition and cleavage site
   1397..2914    +  CDS            DHH1: DHH1_YEAST - Experimental evidence at protein level: Swiss-Prot protein existence level 1. ATP-dependent RNA helicase involved in mRNA turnover, and more specifically in mRNA decapping by activating the decapping enzyme DCP1 (PubMed:11780629, PubMed:12032091, PubMed:11696541, PubMed:12730603, PubMed:15703442. PubMed:15706350). Is involved in G1/S DNA-damage checkpoint recovery, probably through the regulation of the translational status of a subset of mRNAs (PubMed:15166134). May also have a role in translation and mRNA nuclear export (PubMed:12930949). Required for sporulation (PubMed:1293094
   2942..3658    +  CDS            mEmerald: mEmerald is a basic (constitutively fluorescent) green fluorescent protein published in 1998, derived from Aequorea victoria. It is reported to be a very rapidly-maturing monomer with moderate acid sensitivity.
   3671..3691    +  CDS            TEV site: tobacco etch virus (TEV) protease recognition and cleavage site
   3692..3708    +  CDS            capTEV™ (fragment): composite tag for in vivo biotinylation, TEV protease cleavage, and 6xHis tagging
   3721..3875    +  CDS            lacZα (fragment): LacZα fragment of β-galactosidase; lacZ fragment
   3968..4083    +  ncRNA          5S rRNA: Accession: RF00001 - 5S ribosomal RNA
   4087..4173    +  terminator     rrnB T1 terminator: Escherichia coli rrnB; transcription terminator T1 from the E. coli rrnB gene
   4265..4292    +  terminator     rrnB T2 terminator: transcription terminator T2 from the E. coli rrnB gene
   4311..4402    +  promoter       AmpR promoter: bla
   4403..5263    +  CDS            AmpR: β-lactamase; bla; confers resistance to ampicillin, carbenicillin, and related antibiotics
   5305..5818    -  rep_origin     M13 ori (sequence partly withheld): M13 bacteriophage origin of replication; arrow indicates direction of (+) strand synthesis
   5929..6517    +  rep_origin     ori: high-copy-number ColE1/pMB1/pBR322/pUC origin of replication
   6703..6772    -  misc_feature   bom (fragment): basis of mobility region from pBR322
   6770..6868    -  misc_feature   bom (fragment): basis of mobility region from pBR322
   6970..7161    -  CDS            rop: Rop protein, which maintains plasmids at low copy number; rop
   7178..7558    +  CDS            YPB1_ECOLX: Protein predicted: Swiss-Prot protein existence level 4. From Escherichia coli.
   7657..7734    +  promoter       lacIq promoter: lacI (mutant); In the lacIq allele, a single base change in the promoter boosts expression of the lacI gene about 10-fold.
   7735..8817    +  CDS            lacI: lac repressor; lacI; The lac repressor binds to the lac operator to inhibit transcription in E. coli. This inhibition can be relieved by adding lactose or isopropyl-β-D-thiogalactopyranoside (IPTG).
   8830..8851    +  protein_bind   CAP binding site: CAP binding activates transcription in the presence of cAMP. E. coli catabolite activator protein
   8870..8887    +  promoter       tet promoter (fragment): E. coli promoter for tetracycline efflux protein gene
