[The description below was written by a language model from this plasmid's Addgene catalogue record and pLannotate feature annotations shown in this document.]
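Description:
Dhh1-EGFP is a bacterial expression plasmid for producing the Saccharomyces cerevisiae DEAD-box RNA helicase Dhh1 (YDL160C), a factor in mRNA decapping and turnover, as a fluorescently tagged recombinant protein in E. coli. It is built on the MTTH-EGFP backbone, whose annotated features resemble a pMAL-type layout. It carries a ColE1/pMB1-family origin, an M13 phage origin, bom and rop elements from pBR322, and a β-lactamase gene for ampicillin selection. The catalogue lists it as high copy, although the annotated rop gene is normally associated with reduced copy number.

Expression is driven by the hybrid tac promoter followed by a lac operator. A plasmid-borne lacI gene under the lacIq promoter supplies repressor, so transcription is held off until induced with IPTG. The open reading frame encodes cytosolic maltose-binding protein (lacking its signal sequence), a TEV protease site, the 1,518 bp Dhh1 coding sequence cloned between NdeI and BamHI, a green fluorescent protein, a second TEV site and a 6xHis tag. The catalogue calls the fluorescent protein EGFP, whereas the automated annotation matched it to the closely related variant mEmerald. The His tag appears in the feature table only as a fragment of a composite tag. A residual lacZα fragment and the rrnB T1/T2 terminators lie downstream.

This arrangement allows two-step affinity purification through MBP and the His tag, after which TEV cleavage removes both and leaves Dhh1 fused to the fluorescent protein. The associated work concerns quantitative in vitro reconstitution of yeast RNA processing bodies, where such labelled protein would allow Dhh1 to be tracked by fluorescence.
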