Addgene plasmid #201418: Dhh1-EGFP
Purpose: Bacterial protein expression of Dhh1
Depositing lab: Michael Rosen. Depositing organization: University of Texas Southwestern Medical Center. Publication: Quantitative reconstitution of yeast RNA processing bodies. Currie SL, Xing W, Muhlrad D, Decker CJ, Parker R, Rosen MK. Proc Natl Acad Sci U S A. 2023 Apr 4;120(14):e2214064120. doi: 10.1073/pnas.2214064120. Epub 2023 Mar 27. PubMed 36972455.
Backbone
  Vector backbone: MTTH-EGFP
  Backbone size w/o insert (bp): 7400
  Vector type: Bacterial Expression
Growth in bacteria
  Bacterial resistance: Ampicillin, 100 μg/mL
  Growth temperature: 37°C
  Growth strain: DH5alpha
  Copy number: High Copy
Gene/Insert
  Gene/Insert name: Dhh1
  Species: S. cerevisiae (budding yeast)
  Insert size (bp): 1518
  Entrez Gene: DHH1 (a.k.a. YDL160C)
  Promoter: tac
  Tag / fusion protein: MBP, TEV (N terminal on backbone); EGFP, TEV, 6xHis (C terminal on backbone)
  Cloning method: Restriction Enzyme; 5′ cloning site NdeI (not destroyed); 3′ cloning site BamHI (not destroyed)
  Sequencing primers: 5′ GGTCGTCAGACTGTCGATGAAGCC; 3′ CAGGAAACAGCTATGACC
Resource information
  A portion of this plasmid was derived from a plasmid made by: gene insert was a gift from Roy Parker (University of Colorado Boulder)
Terms and licenses: Academic/Nonprofit Terms; Industry Terms: Not Available to Industry
How to cite: Dhh1-EGFP was a gift from Michael Rosen (Addgene plasmid # 201418 ; http://n2t.net/addgene:201418 ; RRID:Addgene_201418)
